Addgene plasmid #225630: pEMS2372
Purpose: High Copy number plasmid containing Ple389 (ADORA2A MiniPromoter) insert
Depositing lab: Elizabeth Simpson. Depositing organization: University of British Columbia. Publication: New MiniPromoter Ple389 (ADORA2A) drives selective expression in medium spiny neurons in mice and non-human primates. de Moura Gomes A, L Petkau T, J Korecki A, Fornes O, Galvan A, Lu G, M Hill A, Ling Lam S, Yao A, A Farkas R, W Wasserman W, Smith Y, M Simpson E, R Leavitt B. Sci Rep. 2024 Nov 15;14(1):28194. doi: 10.1038/s41598-024-79004-y. PubMed 39548191.
Backbone
  Vector backbone: pUC57
  Backbone manufacturer: GenScript
  Backbone size w/o insert (bp): 3518
  Vector type: Unspecified
Growth in bacteria
  Bacterial resistance: Ampicillin, 100 μg/mL
  Growth temperature: 37°C
  Growth strain: DH5alpha
  Copy number: High Copy
Gene/Insert
  Gene/Insert name: Ple389 (alt name: ADORA2A MiniPromoter)
  Species: H. sapiens (human)
  Insert size (bp): 1344
  Entrez Gene: ADORA2A (a.k.a. A2aR, ADORA2, RDC8)
  Cloning method: Restriction Enzyme; 5′ cloning site FseI (not destroyed); 3′ cloning site AscI (not destroyed)
  Sequencing primers: 5′ M13-Fwd; 3′ M13-rev
Terms and licenses: Academic/Nonprofit Terms; Industry Terms: Not Available to Industry
How to cite: pEMS2372 was a gift from Elizabeth Simpson (Addgene plasmid # 225630 ; http://n2t.net/addgene:225630 ; RRID:Addgene_225630)
