[The description below was written by a language model from this plasmid's Addgene catalogue record and pLannotate feature annotations shown in this document.]
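Description:
pEMS2372 is a high-copy bacterial cloning plasmid built on the pUC57 backbone that serves as a storage and source vector for Ple389, a 1,344 bp human MiniPromoter derived from regulatory sequence of the ADORA2A (adenosine A2a receptor) gene. It replicates in E. coli from a ColE1/pUC-type origin and is selected with ampicillin through the bla (β-lactamase) gene under its own promoter. The remaining annotated features are typical pUC remnants: the lac promoter with CAP binding site and lac operator, a lacZα fragment, and short fragments of lacI, rop and the pBR322 bom region, none of which has a functional role for the payload. The annotation tool did not label the MiniPromoter itself, but the unannotated stretch between the lac operator and the lacZα fragment (roughly the first 1.4 kb of the record) is consistent in size and position with the insert sitting in the disrupted lacZα cloning region. The sequenced plasmid is 3,989 nt, which is shorter than the sum of the listed backbone and insert sizes, so the catalogue backbone figure should be treated with caution.

The insert is flanked by FseI at the 5′ end and AscI at the 3′ end, both preserved, so Ple389 can be excised as a cassette and moved into other vectors. No reporter, coding sequence, polyadenylation signal or viral element is present, so the plasmid is not an expression construct in its own right. According to the associated publication title, Ple389 drives selective expression in medium spiny neurons in mice and non-human primates, making this plasmid a source of a compact cell-type-selective promoter for building such expression constructs; the record does not specify the destination vectors.
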