Features (pLannotate 1.2.2; 10 found; start..end, strand, type, name):
   1409..1563    +  CDS            lacZα (fragment): LacZα fragment of β-galactosidase; lacZ fragment
   1569..1668    -  misc_feature   bom (fragment): basis of mobility region from pBR322
   1770..1805    -  CDS            rop (fragment): Rop protein, which maintains plasmids at low copy number; rop
   1900..2004    +  promoter       AmpR promoter: bla
   2005..2865    +  CDS            AmpR: β-lactamase; bla; confers resistance to ampicillin, carbenicillin, and related antibiotics
   3036..3624    +  rep_origin     ori: high-copy-number ColE1/pMB1/pBR322/pUC origin of replication
   3807..3899    +  CDS            lacI (fragment): lac repressor; lacI; The lac repressor binds to the lac operator to inhibit transcription in E. coli. This inhibition can be relieved by adding lactose or isopropyl-β-D-thiogalactopyranoside (IPTG).
   3912..3933    +  protein_bind   CAP binding site: CAP binding activates transcription in the presence of cAMP. E. coli catabolite activator protein
   3948..3978    +  promoter       lac promoter: promoter for the E. coli lac operon
   3986..13      +  protein_bind   lac operator (across the origin): The lac repressor binds to the lac operator to inhibit transcription in E. coli. This inhibition can be relieved by adding lactose or isopropyl-β-D-thiogalactopyranoside (IPTG). lac repressor encoded by lacI
>Addgene plasmid #225630 | pEMS2372 | addgene full sequence | sequence record 445475 | Addgene NGS Result
GAGCGGATAACAATTTCACACAGGAAACAGCTATGACCATGATTACGCCGGCGCGCCCCCCCCATGCTCA
GCCTCTCAGGCCTCCTGTGGCAGCTTGGCCAGTCTCCTGGGTCCTGGATCTCGGCCAGCCCCATGACACT
CCCTCCCAGAAAGGCCCCTCCCTGCCCAGGCTCTCCCAGTCCCACCCACCTTCTCTCGCCAGGCCAACTT
CTCAGCCCCCCTGGCCTGCTCCATCCCGTCAACTCTCCCAGGAACTACCAGCACCCACCTAAGGGACACC
AGCCGCCCTGTGAAAGGACAAGCCAGAGACCCCTGGAGCTCGGATGTGGAAGGATGTGGGGAGCTGCCTG
GTCCTGTCTCCCACTGCCGCAGAGGGTAAGCCCTCTCATACTGCGCCCGAACCCGCTGCCTCCAGGTGCC
CCTGCCAGTCAGCTGCAGTCAGGGCAGGGGCGGCGCTGCAGCTGACTGTGAGCTTCCACTCGGAGGGAGC
TGCCTCACCTCCCTCCTCCCACGCCCTCTCCCCCACCTGCTCCTCTGCCTGGCTGACACCAGGAATGACT
AACGGGAGTTTGGTCCCTGGCAGAAAGCAGGTACGGAACCAGGCTTGGCCTAAGGCCCGCCTCTGGCCAG
AGGTGACTGGGCTGCCCCTGGCTTCCTGAGGCAAGGAGCAGGAAAGCTCACAGCTCAGCCAGCTCAGCAC
TGGGGAAACAGGGGACACGGATGGAGGGGTAGTGGCTGGGATTTGCCTGAGAAACTCTAGGACTAGGGAG
AGGCTGGGAGACCCCAAAAAGCAAGCGCAGAACAAGGAGGGACTGACACCGTGGCCGTGGACGGTCAGTT
CTGAATCCAAACAGTAACCGGACAAGCCCATTCTCAGGAGCTCCTCAGCTCCATTCCGTGGGGGCTTGGT
TACCTGTAACAGGGCCTCAACAGGAGGGTCATAGACTTGCCCATTGCTTCCAAGCAACAGGGAGTTGGCA
TTGCCCTGCCTCCTGTGGGACTCGCAAACATAAAATCTCAGGCTCTCTCATTCTCACATCTACATTACAT
AGCACTGACTCTGTGCCGGACACTGTTCTTAGTGCTTTGCAAATAGTAATTTATATAGTCCTCATTGACT
GGGAAGCTATATTAATTTTGACATTATTCCTGAGAAAAGCATATCCCTTCCTGGGTTCTGGCCCTGTTAA
GAAATCTCTGAATATAAACCAGGCTCTATCCCCCTCACTCCCCTTTCCAACCTAACTAGAAAATGTGGGT
GGGTTGAGAAAGAACAGAAAAGAAAGATAAAAACTGTGACAGCCTTCTGACAACATTTTAACTTGAAAAT
TGCCTCCAAATGGATGGCATAATTCAGTGTAGGCAGATGAAAATCAGGCGCAGATTTACTCAGCCCCTCC
TGGCCGGCCACTGGCCGTCGTTTTACAACGTCGTGACTGGGAAAACCCTGGCGTTACCCAACTTAATCGC
CTTGCAGCACATCCCCCTTTCGCCAGCTGGCGTAATAGCGAAGAGGCCCGCACCGATCGCCCTTCCCAAC
AGTTGCGCAGCCTGAATGGCGAATGGCGCCTGATGCGGTATTTTCTCCTTACGCATCTGTGCGGTATTTC
ACACCGCATATGGTGCACTCTCAGTACAATCTGCTCTGATGCCGCATAGTTAAGCCAGCCCCGACACCCG
CCAACACCCGCTGACGCGCCCTGACGGGCTTGTCTGCTCCCGGCATCCGCTTACAGACAAGCTGTGACCG
TCTCCGGGAGCTGCATGTGTCAGAGGTTTTCACCGTCATCACCGAAACGCGCGAGACGAAAGGGCCTCGT
GATACGCCTATTTTTATAGGTTAATGTCATGATAATAATGGTTTCTTAGACGTCAGGTGGCACTTTTCGG
GGAAATGTGCGCGGAACCCCTATTTGTTTATTTTTCTAAATACATTCAAATATGTATCCGCTCATGAGAC
AATAACCCTGATAAATGCTTCAATAATATTGAAAAAGGAAGAGTATGAGTATTCAACATTTCCGTGTCGC
CCTTATTCCCTTTTTTGCGGCATTTTGCCTTCCTGTTTTTGCTCACCCAGAAACGCTGGTGAAAGTAAAA
GATGCTGAAGATCAGTTGGGTGCACGAGTGGGTTACATCGAACTGGATCTCAACAGCGGTAAGATCCTTG
AGAGTTTTCGCCCCGAAGAACGTTTTCCAATGATGAGCACTTTTAAAGTTCTGCTATGTGGCGCGGTATT
ATCCCGTATTGACGCCGGGCAAGAGCAACTCGGTCGCCGCATACACTATTCTCAGAATGACTTGGTTGAG
TACTCACCAGTCACAGAAAAGCATCTTACGGATGGCATGACAGTAAGAGAATTATGCAGTGCTGCCATAA
CCATGAGTGATAACACTGCGGCCAACTTACTTCTGACAACGATCGGAGGACCGAAGGAGCTAACCGCTTT
TTTGCACAACATGGGGGATCATGTAACTCGCCTTGATCGTTGGGAACCGGAGCTGAATGAAGCCATACCA
AACGACGAGCGTGACACCACGATGCCTGTAGCAATGGCAACAACGTTGCGCAAACTATTAACTGGCGAAC
TACTTACTCTAGCTTCCCGGCAACAATTAATAGACTGGATGGAGGCGGATAAAGTTGCAGGACCACTTCT
GCGCTCGGCCCTTCCGGCTGGCTGGTTTATTGCTGATAAATCTGGAGCCGGTGAGCGTGGGTCTCGCGGT
ATCATTGCAGCACTGGGGCCAGATGGTAAGCCCTCCCGTATCGTAGTTATCTACACGACGGGGAGTCAGG
CAACTATGGATGAACGAAATAGACAGATCGCTGAGATAGGTGCCTCACTGATTAAGCATTGGTAACTGTC
AGACCAAGTTTACTCATATATACTTTAGATTGATTTAAAACTTCATTTTTAATTTAAAAGGATCTAGGTG
AAGATCCTTTTTGATAATCTCATGACCAAAATCCCTTAACGTGAGTTTTCGTTCCACTGAGCGTCAGACC
CCGTAGAAAAGATCAAAGGATCTTCTTGAGATCCTTTTTTTCTGCGCGTAATCTGCTGCTTGCAAACAAA
AAAACCACCGCTACCAGCGGTGGTTTGTTTGCCGGATCAAGAGCTACCAACTCTTTTTCCGAAGGTAACT
GGCTTCAGCAGAGCGCAGATACCAAATACTGTTCTTCTAGTGTAGCCGTAGTTAGGCCACCACTTCAAGA
ACTCTGTAGCACCGCCTACATACCTCGCTCTGCTAATCCTGTTACCAGTGGCTGCTGCCAGTGGCGATAA
GTCGTGTCTTACCGGGTTGGACTCAAGACGATAGTTACCGGATAAGGCGCAGCGGTCGGGCTGAACGGGG
GGTTCGTGCACACAGCCCAGCTTGGAGCGAACGACCTACACCGAACTGAGATACCTACAGCGTGAGCTAT
GAGAAAGCGCCACGCTTCCCGAAGGGAGAAAGGCGGACAGGTATCCGGTAAGCGGCAGGGTCGGAACAGG
AGAGCGCACGAGGGAGCTTCCAGGGGGAAACGCCTGGTATCTTTATAGTCCTGTCGGGTTTCGCCACCTC
TGACTTGAGCGTCGATTTTTGTGATGCTCGTCAGGGGGGCGGAGCCTATGGAAAAACGCCAGCAACGCGG
CCTTTTTACGGTTCCTGGCCTTTTGCTGGCCTTTTGCTCACATGTTCTTTCCTGCGTTATCCCCTGATTC
TGTGGATAACCGTATTACCGCCTTTGAGTGAGCTGATACCGCTCGCCGCAGCCGAACGACCGAGCGCAGC
GAGTCAGTGAGCGAGGAAGCGGAAGAGCGCCCAATACGCAAACCGCCTCTCCCCGCGCGTTGGCCGATTC
ATTAATGCAGCTGGCACGACAGGTTTCCCGACTGGAAAGCGGGCAGTGAGCGCAACGCAATTAATGTGAG
TTAGCTCACTCATTAGGCACCCCAGGCTTTACACTTTATGCTTCCGGCTCGTATGTTGTGTGGAATTGT
